Addgene plasmid #174952: pMSR:MSMEG_0948:Dendra
Purpose: C-term fluorescent fusion
Depositing lab: Keith Derbyshire & Joseph Wade. Depositing organization: Wadsworth Center, New York State Department of Health. Publication: A Mycobacterial Systems Resource for the Research Community. Judd JA, Canestrari J, Clark R, Joseph A, Lapierre P, Lasek-Nesselquist E, Mir M, Palumbo M, Smith C, Stone M, Upadhyay A, Wirth SE, Dedrick RM, Meier CG, Russell DA, Dills A, Dove E, Kester J, Wolf ID, Zhu J, Rubin ER, Fortune S, Hatfull GF, Gray TA, Wade JT, Derbyshire KM. mBio. 2021 Mar 2;12(2). pii: mBio.02401-20. doi: 10.1128/mBio.02401-20. PubMed 33653882.
Backbone
  Vector backbone: pMSR:Dendra
  Vector type: Bacterial Expression ; Integrating Mycobacterial Expression Vector attL5. T7 expression in E. coli
Growth in bacteria
  Bacterial resistance: Apramycin, 25 μg/mL
  Growth temperature: 37°C
  Growth strain: DH5alpha
  Copy number: High Copy
Gene/Insert
  Gene/Insert name: MSMEG_0948
  Species: M. smegmatis
  Promoter: pmycTetO
  Tag / fusion protein: Gly-Ala Linker/Dendra2/1x Flag Tag (C terminal on insert)
  Cloning method: Ligation Independent Cloning
  Sequencing primers: 5′ TGATAGAGTTTGTCCTCCCTATCAG; 3′ TCCATATGCACCTTGACACG
Resource information
  A portion of this plasmid was derived from a plasmid made by: CP000480.1
Terms and licenses: Academic/Nonprofit Terms; Industry Terms: Not Available to Industry
Depositor comments: 5' cloning site: AseI (destroyed), 3' cloning site: HindIII (not destroyed)
How to cite: pMSR:MSMEG_0948:Dendra was a gift from Keith Derbyshire & Joseph Wade (Addgene plasmid # 174952 ; http://n2t.net/addgene:174952 ; RRID:Addgene_174952)
