[The description below was written by a language model from this plasmid's Addgene catalogue record and pLannotate feature annotations shown in this document.]
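Description:
pMSR:MSMEG_0948:Dendra is a 5.4 kb integrating mycobacterial expression vector built on the pMSR:Dendra backbone. It belongs to a systematic resource of *Mycobacterium smegmatis* gene constructs. In *E. coli* it replicates as a high-copy plasmid from a ColE1/pUC-type origin and is selected with apramycin through the aac(3)IV acetyltransferase gene. It carries no mycobacterial replication origin. Instead it encodes the mycobacteriophage L5 integrase, annotated across the sequence origin with an adjacent fragment of L5 gene 32. The integrase directs site-specific, single-copy insertion at the chromosomal L5 attachment site.

The payload is the *M. smegmatis* open reading frame MSMEG_0948, inserted by ligation-independent cloning. The annotation software labels this roughly 490 bp coding region by its *M. tuberculosis* homologue, and the record gives no functional description of the protein. The gene is fused at its C terminus, through a Gly-Ala linker, to the green-to-red photoconvertible fluorescent protein Dendra2, followed by a single FLAG epitope. Transcription in mycobacteria comes from the pmycTetO promoter. Its tet operator sequences explain the short "tight TRE" fragments picked up by the automated annotation, which reflect operator similarity rather than a mammalian promoter. A T7 promoter just upstream of the open reading frame and a T7 terminator fragment downstream of the FLAG tag allow the same fusion to be expressed in T7 polymerase-bearing *E. coli* strains.

The stated purpose is a C-terminal fluorescent fusion. This suits imaging of the protein's subcellular localisation in live mycobacteria, and the FLAG tag offers a handle for immunodetection or affinity capture.
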