Features (pLannotate 1.2.2; 14 found; start..end, strand, type, name):
    904..1008    -  CDS            32 (fragment): VG32_BPML5 - Protein predicted: Swiss-Prot protein existence level 4. From Mycobacterium phage L5 (Mycobacteriophage L5).
   1064..1168    +  CDS            Y4104_STRCO (fragment): Protein inferred from homology: Swiss-Prot protein existence level 3. From Streptomyces coelicolor (strain ATCC BAA-471 / A3(2) / M145).
   1226..1245    +  promoter       tight TRE promoter (fragment): Tet-responsive promoter PTight, consisting of seven tet operator sequences followed by the minimal CMV promoter
   1252..1269    +  promoter       tight TRE promoter (fragment): Tet-responsive promoter PTight, consisting of seven tet operator sequences followed by the minimal CMV promoter
   1283..1301    +  promoter       T7 promoter: promoter for bacteriophage T7 RNA polymerase
   1326..1817    +  CDS            Y504_MYCTU: Experimental evidence at protein level: Swiss-Prot protein existence level 1. From Mycobacterium tuberculosis (strain ATCC 25618 / H37Rv).
   1869..2555    +  CDS            Dendra2: Dendra2 is a photoconvertible green fluorescent protein published in 2006, derived from Dendronephthya sp.. It has high acid sensitivity.
   2595..2615    +  CDS            FLAG (fragment): FLAG® epitope tag, followed by an enterokinase cleavage site
   2624..2666    +  terminator     T7 terminator (fragment): transcription terminator for bacteriophage T7 RNA polymerase
   2872..3672    +  CDS            ApmR: aminoglycoside 3-N-acetyltransferase type IV ; aac(3)IV; confers resistance to apramycin (Paget and Davies, 1996)
   3739..3756    -  misc_feature   MCS (fragment): pBluescript multiple cloning site
   3797..4385    +  rep_origin     ori: high-copy-number ColE1/pMB1/pBR322/pUC origin of replication
   4553..4581    +  misc_feature   MCS (fragment): pUC18/19 multiple cloning site
   5141..842     +  CDS            33 (across the origin): VINT_BPML5 - Also known as int. Protein inferred from homology: Swiss-Prot protein existence level 3. Integrase is necessary for integration of the phage into the host genome by site-specific recombination. From Mycobacterium phage L5 (Mycobacteriophage L5).
>Addgene plasmid #174952 | pMSR:MSMEG_0948:Dendra | addgene full sequence | sequence record 345421 | Addgene NGS Result
GCACCAGGGATCTGTACAGCGGGCACGCGGAGCGCCGCATCTACCCGGTGCTAGGTGAAGTGGCGGTCAC
AGAGATGACGCCAGCTCTGGTGCGTGCGTGGTGGGCCGGGATGGGTAGGAAGCACCCGACTGCCCGCCGG
CATGCCTACAACGTCCTCCGGGCGGTGATGAACACAGCGGTCGAGGACAAGCTGATCGCAGAGAACCCGT
GCCGGATCGAGCAGAAGGCAGCCGATGAGCGCGACGTAGAGGCGCTGACGCCTGAGGAGCTGGACATCGT
CGCCGCTGAGATCTTCGAGCACTACCGGATCGCGGCATACATCCTGGCGTGGACGAGCCTCCGGTTCGGA
GAGCTGATCGAGCTTCGCCGCAAGGACATCGTGGACGACGGCATGACGATGAAGCTCCGGGTGCGCCGTG
GCGCTTCCCGCGTGGGGAACAAGATCGTCGTTGGCAACGCCAAGACCGTCCGGTCGAAGCGTCCTGTGAC
GGTTCCGCCTCACGTCGCGGAGATGATCCGAGCGCACATGAAGGACCGTACGAAGATGAACAAGGGCCCC
GAGGCATTCCTGGTGACCACGACGCAGGGCAACCGGCTGTCGAAGTCCGCGTTCACCAAGTCGCTGAAGC
GTGGCTACGCCAAGATCGGTCGGCCGGAACTCCGCATCCACGACCTCCGCGCTGTCGGCGCTACGTTCGC
CGCTCAGGCAGGTGCGACGACCAAGGAGCTGATGGCCCGTCTCGGTCACACGACTCCTAGGATGGCGATG
AAGTACCAGATGGCGTCTGAGGCCCGCGACGAGGCTATCGCTGAGGCGATGTCCAAGCTGGCCAAGACCT
CCTGAAACGCAAAAAGCCCCCCTCCCAAGGACACTGAGTCCTAAAGAGGGGGGTTTCTTGTCAGTACGCG
AAGAACCACGCCTGGCCGCGAGCGCCAGCACCGCCGCTCTGTGCGGAGACCTGGGCACCAGCCCCGCCGC
CGCCAGGAGCATTGCCGTTCCCGCCAGAAATCTAGACGGTGACCACAACGCGCCCGCTTTGATCGGGGAC
GTCGAAATATTGGATCGTCGGCACCGTCACGGCCGTGGGAGGCGGCACGATCCGCGACGTGATGATCGGC
CGCATCCCCACGGTGCTGCGCAGTGAGCTCTACGCCATCCCGGCGTTGATCTGTGCGTTCGCACGCACAG
GCCCGGTGTGAGAAGGGTCTCTGACGAGCGGGAGAACTCCCTATCAGTGATAGAGTTTGTCCTCCCTATC
AGTGATAGATAGGCTTAAGGAGTAATACGACTCACTATAGGGAGAAGGAGGCCATTATGAGCATCGCGGC
AAACATCATCGGGACTCACTACCGCTACCCCGACTATTTCGAGGTCGGACGGGAGAAGGTCCGCGAGTTC
TCGGCGGCCGTCAAGGACGACCACCCCGCGCATTTCGACGAGGCGGCGGCCAAGGAGTGCGGCCACGACA
ACCTCATCGCGCCGCTGACCTTCCTGGCGGTCGCGGGCCGTCGAGTGCAGCTCGACCTGTTCGACAAGTT
CGACGTGCCGATCAACCTCGAGCGTGTGCTGCACCGGGACCAGAAGCTGATCTTCCACCGTCCGATCGTG
GTCGGTGACAAGCTGTGGTTCGACTCGTACCTGGACTCGGTGATCGAGTCGCACGGCACGGTGATCTGCG
AGATCCGTGCCGAGGTGACCGACGACGACGGCAAGCCCGTGGCCACCAGCATCGTCACGATGCTCGGCGA
GGCCGAGATCGACGAGGCCGACGAGATCAGTTCCCAGATCGCCGCGGCGCGCGATGCCGCCATCGCCAAG
ATGGTTGCCGGGCAAAAGTCCAGTTCCAAGCTTGGTGCGGCCGCGGGCAACACGCCTGGCATCAATCTGA
TCAAGGAGGACATGCGTGTCAAGGTGCATATGGAGGGCAACGTGAACGGTCACGCCTTCGTGATCGAGGG
GGAGGGTAAGGGTAAGCCTTACGAAGGGACCCAGACCGCCAACCTCACCGTCAAGGAGGGCGCCCCTCTC
CCATTCTCGTACGATATCCTCACTACCGCGGTGCATTACGGGAACCGCGTGTTCACCAAGTACCCCGAGG
ATATCCCTGACTACTTCAAGCAGAGCTTCCCGGAGGGATACTCCTGGGAGCGGACGATGACCTTCGAAGA
CAAGGGTATCTGTACGATCCGCAGCGACATCTCGCTGGAAGGGGACTGTTTCTTCCAGAACGTCCGTTTC
AAGGGGACCAACTTTCCGCCGAACGGCCCGGTCATGCAGAAGAAGACCCTCAAGTGGGAGCCGAGCACGG
AGAAGCTGCACGTTCGGGACGGCCTCCTGGTCGGCAACATCAACATGGCGCTGCTGCTGGAAGGCGGCGG
CCACTACCTATGCGACTTCAAGACCACGTACAAAGCGAAGAAGGTCGTCCAGCTGCCCGACGCGCACTTC
GTGGACCACCGCATCGAAATCCTGGGGAACGATTCGGACTACAACAAGGTCAAGTTGTACGAGCACGCTG
TGGCACGCTATAGCCCGCTCCCGTCGCAGGTCTGGTTCGAAGGCGGCGGCGGGGAGAACCTGTATTTCCA
GGACTACAAGGACGACGACGACAAGTGATTTAAATAACCCCTTGGGGCCTCTAAACGGGTCTTGAGGGGT
TTTTTGTTAACTAGCGTACGATCGAATTCCTGCAGCTCACGGTAACTGATGCCGTATTTGCAGTACCAGC
GTACGGCCCACAGAATGATGTCACGCTGAAAATGCCGGCCTTTGAATGGGTTCATGTGCAGCTCCATCAG
CAAAAGGGGATGATAAGTTTATCACCACCGACTATTTGCAACAGTGCCGTTGATCGTGCTATGATCGACT
GATGTCATCAGCGGTGGAGTGCAATGTCGTGCAATACGAATGGCGAAAAGCCGAGCTCATCGGTCAGCTT
CTCAACCTTGGGGTTACCCCCGGCGGTGTGCTGCTGGTCCACAGCTCCTTCCGTAGCGTCCGGCCCCTCG
AAGATGGGCCACTTGGACTGATCGAGGCCCTGCGTGCTACGCTGGGTCCGGGAGGGACGCTCGTCATGCC
CTCGTGGTCAGGTCTGGACGACGAGCCGTTCGATCCTGCCACGTCGCCCGTTACACCGGACCTTGGAGTT
GTCTCTGACACATTCTGGCGCCTGCCAAATGTAAAGCGCAGCGCCCATCCATTTGCCTTTGCGGCAGCGG
GGCCACAGGCAGAGCAGATCATCTCTGATCCATTGCCCCTGCCACCTTACTCGCCTGCAAGCCCGGTCGC
CCGTGTCCATGAACTCGATGGGCAGGTACTTCTCCTCGGCGTGGGACACGATGCCAACACGACGCTGCAT
CTTGCCGAGTTGATGGCAAAGGTTCCCTATGGGGTGCCGAGACACTGCACCATTCTTCAGGATGGCAAGT
TGGTACGCGTCGATTATCTCGAGAATGACCACTGCTGTGAGCGCTTTGCCTTGGCGGACAGGTGGCTCAA
GGAGAAGAGCCTTCAGAAGGAAGGTCCAGTCGGTCATGCCTTTGCTCGGTTGATCCGCTCCCGCGACATT
GTGGCGACAGCCCTGGGTCAACTGGGCCGAGATCCGTTGATCTTCCTGCATCCGCCAGAGGCGGGATGCG
AAGAATGCGATGCCGCTCGCCAGTCGATTGGCTGAGCTCATGAGCGGAGAACGAGATGACGTTGGAGGGG
CAAGGTCGCGCTGATTGCTGGGGCAACACGGGGGATCCACTAGTTCCATGAGCGTCAGACCCCGTAGAAA
AGATCAAAGGATCTTCTTGAGATCCTTTTTTTCTGCGCGTAATCTGCTGCTTGCAAACAAAAAAACCACC
GCTACCAGCGGTGGTTTGTTTGCCGGATCAAGAGCTACCAACTCTTTTTCCGAAGGTAACTGGCTTCAGC
AGAGCGCAGATACCAAATACTGTCCTTCTAGTGTAGCCGTAGTTAGGCCACCACTTCAAGAACTCTGTAG
CACCGCCTACATACCTCGCTCTGCTAATCCTGTTACCAGTGGCTGCTGCCAGTGGCGATAAGTCGTGTCT
TACCGGGTTGGACTCAAGACGATAGTTACCGGATAAGGCGCAGCGGTCGGGCTGAACGGGGGGTTCGTGC
ACACAGCCCAGCTTGGAGCGAACGACCTACACCGAACTGAGATACCTACAGCGTGAGCTATGAGAAAGCG
CCACGCTTCCCGAGGGGAGAAAGGCGGACAGGTATCCGGTAAGCGGCAGGGTCGGAACAGGAGAGCGCAC
GAGGGAGCTTCCAGGGGGAAACGCCTGGTATCTTTATAGTCCTGTCGGGTTTCGCCACCTCTGACTTGAG
CGTCGATTTTTGTGATGCTCGTCAGGGGGGCGGAGCCTATGGAAAAACGCCAGCAACGCGGCCTTTTTAC
GGTTCCTGGCCTTTTGCTGGCCTTTTGCTCACATGTTCTTTCCTGCGTTATCCCCTGATTCTGTGGATAA
CCGTATTACCGCCTTTGAGTGAGCTGATACCGCTCGCCGCAGCCGAACGACCGAGCGCAACGCGTGCGGC
CGCGGTACCCGGGGATCCTCTAGAGTCGACCACCAAGGGCACCATCTCTGCTTGGGCCACCCCGTTGGCC
GCAGCCAGCTCGCTGAGAGCCGTGAACGACAGGGCGAACGCCAGCCCGCCGACGGCGAGGGTTCCGACCG
CTGCAACTCCCGGTGCAACCTTGTCCCGGTCTATTCTCTTCACTGCACCAGCTCCAATCTGGTGTGAATG
CCCCTCGTCTGTTCGCGCAGGCGGGGGGCTCTATTCGTTTGTCAGCATCGAAAGTAGCCAGATCAGGGAT
GCGTTGCAACCGCGTATGCCCAGGTCAGAAGAGTCGCACAAGAGTTGCAGACCCCTGGAAAGAAAAATGG
CCAGAGGGCGAAAACACCCTCTGACCAGCGGAGCGGGCGACGGGAATCGAACCCGCGTAGCTAGTTTGGA
AGAATGGGTGTCTGCCGACCACATATGGGCCGGTCAAGATAGGTTTTTACCCCCTCTCGGCTGCATCCTC
TAAGTGGAAAGAAATTGCAGGTCGTAGAAGCGCGTTGAAGCCTGAGAGTTGCACAGGAGTTGCAACCCGG
TAGCCTTGTTCACGACGAGAGGAGACCTAGTTGGCACGTCGCGGATGGGGATCGCTGAAGACTCAGCGCA
GCGGGAGGATCCAAGCCTCATACGTCAACCCGCAGGACGGTGTGAGGTACTACGCGCTGCAGACCTACGA
CAACAAGATGGACGCCGAAGCCTGGCTCGCGGGCGAGAAGCGGCTCATCGAGATGGAGACCTGGACCCCT
CCACAGGACCGGGCGAAGAAGGCAGCCGCCAGCGCCATCACGCTGGAGGAGTACACCCGGAAGTGGCTCG
TGGAGCGCGACCTCGCAGACG
