>Addgene plasmid #174952 | pMSR:MSMEG_0948:Dendra | depositor partial sequence | sequence record 339346 | partial
ATGAGCATCGCGGCAAACATCATCGGGACTCACTACCGCTACCCCGACTATTTCGAGGTCGGACGGGAGA
AGGTCCGCGAGTTCTCGGCGGCCGTCAAGGACGACCACCCCGCGCATTTCGACGAGGCGGCGGCCAAGGA
GTGCGGCCACGACAACCTCATCGCGCCGCTGACCTTCCTGGCGGTCGCGGGCCGTCGAGTGCAGCTCGAC
CTGTTCGACAAGTTCGACGTGCCGATCAACCTCGAGCGTGTGCTGCACCGGGACCAGAAGCTGATCTTCC
ACCGTCCGATCGTGGTCGGTGACAAGCTGTGGTTCGACTCGTACCTGGACTCGGTGATCGAGTCGCACGG
CACGGTGATCTGCGAGATCCGTGCCGAGGTGACCGACGACGACGGCAAGCCCGTGGCCACCAGCATCGTC
ACGATGCTCGGCGAGGCCGAGATCGACGAGGCCGACGAGATCAGTTCCCAGATCGCCGCGGCGCGCGATG
CCGCCATCGCCAAGATGGTTGCCGGGCAAAAGTCCAGTTCC
